>Addgene plasmid #103516 | LSB-hsa-miR-421 | depositor full sequence | sequence record 196079 | Full Sequence
AATTGAGGGGATAACGCAGGAAAGAACATGTGAGCAAAAGGCCAGCAAAAGGCCAGGAACCGTAAAAAGG
CCGCGTTGCTGGCGTTTTTCCATAGGCTCCGCCCCCCTGACGAGCATCACAAAAATCGACGCTCAAGTCA
GAGGTGGCGAAACCCGACAGGACTATAAAGATACCAGGCGTTTCCCCCTGGAAGCTCCCTCGTGCGCTCT
CCTGTTCCGACCCTGCCGCTTACCGGATACCTGTCCGCCTTTCTCCCTTCGGGAAGCGTGGCGCTTTCTC
ATAGCTCACGCTGTAGGTATCTCAGTTCGGTGTAGGTCGTTCGCTCCAAGCTGGGCTGTGTGCACGAACC
CCCCGTTCAGCCCGACCGCTGCGCCTTATCCGGTAACTATCGTCTTGAGTCCAACCCGGTAAGACACGAC
TTATCGCCACTGGCAGCAGCCACTGGTAACAGGATTAGCAGAGCGAGGTATGTAGGCGGTGCTACAGAGT
TCTTGAAGTGGTGGCCTAACTACGGCTACACTAGAAGAACAGTATTTGGTATCTGCGCTCTGCTGAAGCC
AGTTACCTTCGGAAAAAGAGTTGGTAGCTCTTGATCCGGCAAACAAACCACCGCTGGTAGCGGTGGTTTT
TTTGTTTGCAAGCAGCAGATTACGCGCAGAAAAAAAGGATCTCAAGAAGATCCTTTGATCTTTTCTACGG
GGTCTGACGCTCAGTGGAACGAAAACTCACGTTAAGGGATTTTGGTCATGAGATTATCAAAAAGGATCTT
CACCTAGATCCTTTTAAATTAAAAATGAAGTTTTAAATCAATCTAAAGTATATATGAGTAAACTTGGTCT
GACAGTTACCAATGCTTAATCAGTGAGGCACCTATCTCAGCGATCTGTCTATTTCGTTCATCCATAGTTG
CCTGACTCCCCGTCGTGTAGATAACTACGATACGGGAGGGCTTACCATCTGGCCCCAGTGCTGCAATGAT
ACCGCGAGAACCACGCTCACCGGCTCCAGATTTATCAGCAATAAACCAGCCAGCCGGAAGGGCCGAGCGC
AGAAGTGGTCCTGCAACTTTATCCGCCTCCATCCAGTCTATTAATTGTTGCCGGGAAGCTAGAGTAAGTA
GTTCGCCAGTTAATAGTTTGCGCAACGTTGTTGCCATTGCTACAGGCATCGTGGTGTCACGCTCGTCGTT
TGGTATGGCTTCATTCAGCTCCGGTTCCCAACGATCAAGGCGAGTTACATGATCCCCCATGTTGTGCAAA
AAAGCGGTTAGCTCCTTCGGTCCTCCGATCGTTGTCAGAAGTAAGTTGGCCGCAGTGTTATCACTCATGG
TTATGGCAGCACTGCATAATTCTCTTACTGTCATGCCATCCGTAAGATGCTTTTCTGTGACTGGTGAGTA
CTCAACCAAGTCATTCTGAGAATAGTGTATGCGGCGACCGAGTTGCTCTTGCCCGGCGTCAATACGGGAT
AATACCGCGCCACATAGCAGAACTTTAAAAGTGCTCATCATTGGAAAACGTTCTTCGGGGCGAAAACTCT
CAAGGATCTTACCGCTGTTGAGATCCAGTTCGATGTAACCCACTCGTGCACCCAACTGATCTTCAGCATC
TTTTACTTTCACCAGCGTTTCTGGGTGAGCAAAAACAGGAAGGCAAAATGCCGCAAAAAAGGGAATAAGG
GCGACACGGAAATGTTGAATACTCATACTCTTCCTTTTTCAATATTATTGAAGCATTTATCAGGGTTATT
GTCTCATGAGCGGATACATATTTGAATGTAGCTCCGAATTTCTCGAGGGCTTGTCGACGACGGCGGTCTC
CGTCGTCAGGATCATGAATTCGACCCGCCTGCCACCATGACCGAGTACAAGCCCACGGTGCGCCTCGCCA
CCCGCGACGACGTCCCCCGGGCCGTACGCACCCTCGCCGCCGCGTTCGCCGACTACCCCGCCACGCGCCA
CACCGTCGACCCGGACCGCCACATCGAGCGGGTCACCGAGCTGCAAGAACTCTTCCTCACGCGCGTCGGG
CTCGACATCGGCAAGGTGTGGGTCGCGGACGACGGCGCCGCGGTGGCGGTCTGGACCACGCCGGAGAGCG
TCGAAGCGGGGGCGGTGTTCGCCGAGATCGGCCCGCGCATGGCCGAGTTGAGCGGTTCCCGGCTGGCCGC
GCAGCAACAGATGGAAGGCCTCCTGGCGCCGCACCGGCCCAAGGAGCCCGCGTGGTTCCTGGCCACCGTC
GGCGTCTCGCCCGACCACCAGGGCAAGGGTCTGGGCAGCGCCGTCGTGCTCCCCGGAGTGGAGGCGGCCG
AGCGCGCCGGGGTGCCCGCCTTCCTGGAGACATCCGCGCCCCGCAACCTCCCCTTCTACGAGCGGCTCGG
CTTCACCGTCACCGCCGACGTCGAGGTGCCCGAAGGACCGCGCACCTGGTGCATGACCCGCAAGCCCGGT
GCCTGATACGCGTGAATTCACTCCTCAGGTGCAGGCTGCCTATCAGAAGGTGGTGGCTGGTGTGGCCAAT
GCCCTGGCTCACAAATACCACTGAGATCTTTTTCCCTCTGCCAAAAATTATGGGGACATCATGAAGCCCC
TTGAGCATCTGACTTCTGGCTAATAAAGGAAATTTATTTTCATTGCAATAGTGTGTTGGAATTTTTTGTG
TCTCTCACTCGGAAGGACATATGGGAGGGCAAATCATTTAAAACATCAGAATGAGTATTTGGTTTAGAGT
TTGGCAACATATGCCCATATGCTGGCTGCCATGAACAAAGGTTGGCTATAAAGAGGTCATCAGTATATGA
AACAGCCCCCTGCTGTCCATTCCTTATTCCATAGAAAAGCCTTGACTTGAGGTTAGATTTTTTTTATATT
TTGTTTTGTGTTATTTTTTTCTTTAACATCCCTAAAATTTTCCTTACATGTTTTACTAGCCAGATTTTTC
CTCCTCTCCTGACTACTCCCAGTCATAGCTGTCCCTCTTCTCTTATGGAGATCCCTCGACCTGCAGCCCA
AGCTTGAATTCTCTAGAATTACCCTGTTATCCCTATGCTTGGTTTACCGAGCTCTTATTGGTTTTCAAAC
TTCATTGACTGTGCCCAACGCGCCTGGGAGCTCACGGGGACAGCCCCCCCCCAAAGCCCCCAGGGATGTA
ATTACGTCCCTCCCCCGCTAGGGGGCAGCAGCGAGCCGCCCGGGGCTCCGCTCCGGTCCGGCGCTCCCCC
CGCATCCCCGAGCCGGCAGCGTGCGGGGACAGCCCGGGCACGGGGAAGGTGGCACGGGATCGCTTTCCTC
TGAACGCTTCTCGCTGCTCTTTGAGCCTGCAGACACCTGGGGGGATACGGGGAAAAAGCTAGGCTGAAAG
ACCGGTTCTTAGAATGACACGCGCCTGGGAGCTCACGGGGACAGCCCCCCCCCAAAGCCCCCAGGGATGT
AATTACGTCCCTCCCCCGCTAGGGGGCAGCAGCGAGCCGCCCGGGGCTCCGCTCCGGTCCGGCGCTCCCC
CCGCATCCCCGAGCCGGCAGCGTGCGGGGACAGCCCGGGCACGGGGAAGGTGGCACGGGATCGCTTTCCT
CTGAACGCTTCTCGCTGCTCTTTGAGCCTGCAGACACCTGGGGGGATACGGGGAAAAAGCTAACTTCTGA
GACGACAACTTTGTATAGAAAAGTTGGCTCCGAATTCGCCCTTGACAGCAGAGATCCAGTTTGGTTAATT
AATTGGCTCCGGTGCCCGTCAGTGGGCAGAGCGCACATCGCCCACAGTCCCCGAGAAGTTGTGGGGAGGG
GTCGGCAATTGAACCGGTGCCTAGAGAAGGTGGCGCGGGGTAAACTGGGAAAGTGATGTCGTGTACTGGC
TCCGCCTTTTTCCCGAGGGTGGGGGAGAACCGTATATAAGTGCAGTAGTCGCCGTGAACGTTCTTTTTCG
CAACGGGTTTGCCGCCAGAACACAGGTAAGTGCCGTGTGTGGTTCCCGCGGGCCTGGCCTCTTTACGGGT
TATGGCCCTTGCGTGCCTTGAATTACTTCCACCTGGCTGCAGTACGTGATTCTTGATCCCGAGCTTCGGG
TTGGAAGTGGGTGGGAGAGTTCGAGGCCTTGCGCTTAAGGAGCCCCTTCGCCTCGTGCTTGAGTTGAGGC
CTGGCCTGGGCGCTGGGGCCGCCGCGTGCGAATCTGGTGGCACCTTCGCGCCTGTCTCGCTGCTTTCGAT
AAGTCTCTAGCCATTTAAAATTTTTGATGACCTGCTGCGACGCTTTTTTTCTGGCAAGATAGTCTTGTAA
ATGCGGGCCAAGATCTGCACACTGGTATTTCGGTTTTTGGGGCCGCGGGCGGCGACGGGGCCCGTGCGTC
CCAGCGCACATGTTCGGCGAGGCGGGGCCTGCGAGCGCGGCCACCGAGAATCGGACGGGGGTAGTCTCAA
GCTGGCCGGCCTGCTCTGGTGCCTGGCCTCGCGCCGCCGTGTATCGCCCCGCCCTGGGCGGCAAGGCTGG
CCCGGTCGGCACCAGTTGCGTGAGCGGAAAGATGGCCGCTTCCCGGCCCTGCTGCAGGGAGCTCAAAATG
GAGGACGCGGCGCTCGGGAGAGCGGGCGGGTGAGTCACCCACACAAAGGAAAAGGGCCTTTCCGTCCTCA
GCCGTCGCTTCATGTGACTCCACGGAGTACCGGGCGCCGTCCAGGCACCTCGATTAGTTCTCGAGCTTTT
GGAGTACGTCGTCTTTAGGTTGGGGGGAGGGGTTTTATGCGATGGAGTTTCCCCACACTGAGTGGGTGGA
GACTGAAGTTAGGCCAGCTTGGCACTTGATGTAATTCTCCTTGGAATTTGCCCTTTTTGAGTTTGGATCT
TGGTTCATTCTCAAGCCTCAGACAGTGGTTCAAAGTTTTTTTCTTCCATTTCAGGTGTCGTGAGAAGGGC
GAATTCGACCCAAGTTTGTACAAAAAAGCAGGCTGGATCCAGGTGCCACCATGGTGAGCGAGCTGATTAA
GGAGAACATGCACATGAAGCTGTACATGGAGGGCACCGTGAACAACCACCACTTCAAGTGCACATCCGAG
GGCGAAGGCAAGCCCTACGAGGGCACCCAGACCATGAGAATCAAGGCGGTCGAGGGCGGCCCTCTCCCCT
TCGCCTTCGACATCCTGGCTACCAGCTTCATGTACGGCAGCAAAACCTTCATCAACCACACCCAGGGCAT
CCCCGACTTCTTTAAGCAGTCCTTCCCCGAGGGCTTCACATGGGAGAGAGTCACCACATACGAAGATGGG
GGCGTGCTGACCGCTACCCAGGACACCAGCCTCCAGGACGGCTGCCTCATCTACAACGTCAAGATCAGAG
GGGTGAACTTCCCATCCAACGGCCCTGTGATGCAGAAGAAAACACTCGGCTGGGAGGCCTCCACCGAGAC
ACTGTACCCCGCTGACGGCGGCCTGGAAGGCAGAGCCGACATGGCCCTGAAGCTCGTGGGCGGGGGCCAC
CTGATCTGCAACCTTAAGACCACATACAGATCCAAGAAACCCGCTAAGAACCTCAAGATGCCCGGCGTCT
ACTATGTGGACAGGAGACTGGAAAGAATCAAGGAGGCCGACAAAGAGACATACGTCGAGCAGCACGAGGT
GGCTGTGGCCAGATACTGCGACCTCCCTAGCAAACTGGGGCACAAACTTAATTGAGAATTCTACCACCCA
GCTTTCTTGTACAAAGTGGTACGTCTCAAGACCAGAGGTCTCTGCTTAGGAAACGGCGCCCAATTAATGT
CTGTTGATGCGCCCAATTAATGTCTGTTGATGCGCCCAATTAATGTCTGTTGATGCGCCCAATTAATGTC
TGTTGATCAACCAGAAGAGACCTGTGCTTCACTCCTCAGGTGCAGGCTGCCTATCAGAAGGTGGTGGCTG
GTGTGGCCAATGCCCTGGCTCACAAATACCACTGAGATCTTTTTCCCTCTGCCAAAAATTATGGGGACAT
CATGAAGCCCCTTGAGCATCTGACTTCTGGCTAATAAAGGAAATTTATTTTCATTGCAATAGTGTGTTGG
AATTTTTTGTGTCTCTCACTCGGAAGGACATATGGGAGGGCAAATCATTTAAAACATCAGAATGAGTATT
TGGTTTAGAGTTTGGCAACATATGCCCATATGCTGGCTGCCATGAACAAAGGTTGGCTATAAAGAGGTCA
TCAGTATATGAAACAGCCCCCTGCTGTCCATTCCTTATTCCATAGAAAAGCCTTGACTTGAGGTTAGATT
TTTTTTATATTTTGTTTTGTGTTATTTTTTTCTTTAACATCCCTAAAATTTTCCTTACATGTTTTACTAG
CCAGATTTTTCCTCCTCTCCTGACTACTCCCAGTCATAGCTGTCCCTCTTCTCTTATGGAGATCCCGAGC
GGTGCGTTTTTATGCTTGTAGTATTGTATAATGTTTTTAAGATCCAAGCTTCTGACCTCTTCTCTTCCTC
CCACAGGGCCTCGAGACAATTGCATCGATGGTACCAGTGAAAGTCTGCAATGAATTCGAGTTGGCGCGCC
TGTCATTCTAAATCTCTCTTTCAGCCTAAAGCTTTTTCCCCGTATCCCCCCAGGTGTCTGCAGGCTCAAA
GAGCAGCGAGAAGCGTTCAGAGGAAAGCGATCCCGTGCCACCTTCCCCGTGCCCGGGCTGTCCCCGCACG
CTGCCGGCTCGGGGATGCGGGGGGAGCGCCGGACCGGAGCGGAGCCCCGGGCGGCTCGCTGCTGCCCCCT
AGCGGGGGAGGGACGTAATTACATCCCTGGGGGCTTTGGGAGGGGGCTGTCCCCGTGAGCTCCCAGGCGC
GCCTGTCATTCTAAATCTCTCTTTCAGCCTAAAGCTTTTTCCCCGTATCCCCCCAGGTGTCTGCAGGCTC
AAAGAGCAGCGAGAAGCGTTCAGAGGAAAGCGATCCCGTGCCACCTTCCCCGTGCCCGGGCTGTCCCCGC
ACGCTGCCGGCTCGGGGATGCGGGGGGAGCGCCGGACCGGAGCGGAGCCCCGGGCGGCTCGCTGCTGCCC
CCTAGCGGGGGAGGGACGTAATTACATCCCTGGGGGCTTTGGGGGGGGGCTGTCCCCGTGAGCTCCCAGG
CGCGCCAACTCGGTACCGTATCGATGTCGACGTTAACGCTAGTGATATCAACTTTGTATAGAAAAGTTGG
CTCCGAATTCGCCCTTGACAGCAGAGATCCAGTTTGGTTAATTAATTGGCTCCGGTGCCCGTCAGTGGGC
AGAGCGCACATCGCCCACAGTCCCCGAGAAGTTGTGGGGAGGGGTCGGCAATTGAACCGGTGCCTAGAGA
AGGTGGCGCGGGGTAAACTGGGAAAGTGATGTCGTGTACTGGCTCCGCCTTTTTCCCGAGGGTGGGGGAG
AACCGTATATAAGTGCAGTAGTCGCCGTGAACGTTCTTTTTCGCAACGGGTTTGCCGCCAGAACACAGGT
AAGTGCCGTGTGTGGTTCCCGCGGGCCTGGCCTCTTTACGGGTTATGGCCCTTGCGTGCCTTGAATTACT
TCCACCTGGCTGCAGTACGTGATTCTTGATCCCGAGCTTCGGGTTGGAAGTGGGTGGGAGAGTTCGAGGC
CTTGCGCTTAAGGAGCCCCTTCGCCTCGTGCTTGAGTTGAGGCCTGGCCTGGGCGCTGGGGCCGCCGCGT
GCGAATCTGGTGGCACCTTCGCGCCTGTCTCGCTGCTTTCGATAAGTCTCTAGCCATTTAAAATTTTTGA
TGACCTGCTGCGACGCTTTTTTTCTGGCAAGATAGTCTTGTAAATGCGGGCCAAGATCTGCACACTGGTA
TTTCGGTTTTTGGGGCCGCGGGCGGCGACGGGGCCCGTGCGTCCCAGCGCACATGTTCGGCGAGGCGGGG
CCTGCGAGCGCGGCCACCGAGAATCGGACGGGGGTAGTCTCAAGCTGGCCGGCCTGCTCTGGTGCCTGGC
CTCGCGCCGCCGTGTATCGCCCCGCCCTGGGCGGCAAGGCTGGCCCGGTCGGCACCAGTTGCGTGAGCGG
AAAGATGGCCGCTTCCCGGCCCTGCTGCAGGGAGCTCAAAATGGAGGACGCGGCGCTCGGGAGAGCGGGC
GGGTGAGTCACCCACACAAAGGAAAAGGGCCTTTCCGTCCTCAGCCGTCGCTTCATGTGACTCCACGGAG
TACCGGGCGCCGTCCAGGCACCTCGATTAGTTCTCGAGCTTTTGGAGTACGTCGTCTTTAGGTTGGGGGG
AGGGGTTTTATGCGATGGAGTTTCCCCACACTGAGTGGGTGGAGACTGAAGTTAGGCCAGCTTGGCACTT
GATGTAATTCTCCTTGGAATTTGCCCTTTTTGAGTTTGGATCTTGGTTCATTCTCAAGCCTCAGACAGTG
GTTCAAAGTTTTTTTCTTCCATTTCAGGTGTCGTGAGAAGGGCGAATTCGACCCAAGTTTGTACAAAAAA
GCAGGCTCGCCACCATGGTGAGCAAGGGCGAGGAGCTGTTCACCGGGGTGGTGCCCATCCTGGTCGAGCT
GGACGGCGACGTAAACGGCCACAAGTTCAGCGTGAGGGGCGAGGGCGAGGGCGATGCCACCAACGGCAAG
CTGACCCTGAAGTTCATCTGCACCACCGGCAAGCTGCCCGTGCCCTGGCCCACCCTCGTGACCACCCTGA
GCCACGGCGTGCAGTGCTTCGCCCGCTACCCCGACCACATGAAGCAGCACGACTTCTTCAAGTCCGCCAT
GCCCGAAGGCTACGTCCAGGAGCGCACCATCTTCTTCAAGGACGACGGCACCTACAAGACCCGCGCCGAG
GTGAAGTTCGAGGGCGACACCCTAGTGAACCGCATCGAGCTGAAGGGCGTCGACTTCAAGGAGGACGGCA
ACATCCTGGGGCACAAGCTGGAGTACAACTTCAACAGCCACAACATCTATATCATGGCCGTCAAGCAGAA
GAACGGCATCAAGGTGAACTTCAAGATCCGCCACAACGTGGAGGACGGCAGCGTGCAGCTCGCCGACCAC
TACCAGCAGAACACCCCCATCGGCGACGGCCCCGTGCTGCTGCCCGACAGCCACTACCTGAGCACCCAGT
CCGTGCTGAGCAAAGACCCCAACGAGAAGCGCGATCACATGGTCCTGCTGGAGTTCCGCACCGCCGCCGG
GATCACTCTCGGCATGGACGAGCTGTACAAGTAATACCACCCAGCTTTCTTGTACAAAGTGGTACGCGTG
AATTCACTCCTCAGGTGCAGGCTGCCTATCAGAAGGTGGTGGCTGGTGTGGCCAATGCCCTGGCTCACAA
ATACCACTGAGATCTTTTTCCCTCTGCCAAAAATTATGGGGACATCATGAAGCCCCTTGAGCATCTGACT
TCTGGCTAATAAAGGAAATTTATTTTCATTGCAATAGTGTGTTGGAATTTTTTGTGTCTCTCACTCGGAA
GGACATATGGGAGGGCAAATCATTTAAAACATCAGAATGAGTATTTGGTTTAGAGTTTGGCAACATATGC
CCATATGCTGGCTGCCATGAACAAAGGTTGGCTATAAAGAGGTCATCAGTATATGAAACAGCCCCCTGCT
GTCCATTCCTTATTCCATAGAAAAGCCTTGACTTGAGGTTAGATTTTTTTTATATTTTGTTTTGTGTTAT
TTTTTTCTTTAACATCCCTAAAATTTTCCTTACATGTTTTACTAGCCAGATTTTTCCTCCTCTCCTGACT
ACTCCCAGTCATAGCTGTCCCTCTTCTCTTATGGAGATCCCTCGACCTGCAGCCCAAGCTTGGCGTAATC
ATGGTCATAGCTGTTTCCTGTGTGAAATTGTTATCCGCTCACAATTCCACACAACATACGAGCCGGAAGC
ATAAAGTGTAAAGCCTGGGGTGCCTAATGAGTGAGCTAACTCACATTAATTGCGTTGCGCTCACTGCCCG
CTTTCCAGTCGGGAAACCTGTCGTGCCAGCGGATCGACAGTACTAAGCTTGGTCTAATACCCAATCTCTC
GTCTTATCCAGATGTTTTATACGCCTCTGGCCCGTGTCTCAAAATCTCTGATGTTACATTGCACAAGATA
AAATAATATCATCATGAACAATAAAACTGTCTGCTTACATAAACAGTAATACAAGGGGTGTTATGAGCCA
TATTCAACGGGAAACGTCGAGGCCGCGATTAAATTCCAACATGGATGCTGATTTATATGGGTATAAATGG
GCTCGCGATAATGTCGGGCAATCAGGTGCGACAATCTATCGCTTGTATGGGAAGCCCGATGCGCCAGAGT
TGTTTCTGAAACATGGCAAAGGTAGCGTTGCCAATGATGTTACAGATGAGATGGTCAGACTAAACTGGCT
GACGGAATTTATGCCTCTTCCGACCATCAAGCATTTTATCCGTACTCCTGATGATGCATGGTTACTCACC
ACTGCGATCCCCGGAAAAACAGCATTCCAGGTATTAGAAGAATATCCTGATTCAGGTGAAAATATTGTTG
ATGCGCTGGCAGTGTTCCTGCGCCGGTTGCATTCGATTCCTGTTTGTAATTGTCCTTTTAACAGCGATCG
CGTATTTCGTCTCGCTCAGGCGCAATCACGAATGAATAACGGTTTGGTTGATGCGAGTGATTTTGATGAC
GAGCGTAATGGCTGGCCTGTTGAACAAGTCTGGAAAGAAATGCATAAACTTTTGCCATTCTCACCGGATT
CAGTCGTCACTCATGGTGATTTCTCACTTGATAACCTTATTTTTGACGAGGGGAAATTAATAGGTTGTAT
TGATGTTGGACGAGTCGGAATCGCAGACCGATACCAGGATCTTGCCATCCTATGGAACTGCCTCGGTGAG
TTTTCTCCTTCATTACAGAAACGGCTTTTTCAAAAATATGGTATTGATAATCCTGATATGAATAAATTGC
AGTTTCATTTGATGCTCGATGAGTTTTTCTAATCAGAATTGGTTAATTGGTTGTAACACTGGCAGAGCAT
TACGCTGACTTGACGGGACGGCGCAAGCTCATGACCAAAATCCCTTAACGTGAGTTACGCGTCGTTCCAC
TGAGCGTCAGAGGTATCACTAGTATTACAGAGGTAAGTTATAACAGTCGCCTAACCC
Features (pLannotate 1.2.2; 28 found; start..end, strand, type, name):
     87..675     -  rep_origin     ori: high-copy-number ColE1/pMB1/pBR322/pUC origin of replication
    846..1706    -  CDS            AmpR: β-lactamase; bla; confers resistance to ampicillin, carbenicillin, and related antibiotics
   1707..1778    -  promoter       AmpR promoter: bla
   1857..2456    +  CDS            PuroR: puromycin N-acetyltransferase; pac from Streptomyces alboniger; confers resistance to puromycin
   2461..2541    +  CDS            HBB (fragment): HBB_PONPY - Experimental evidence at transcript level: Swiss-Prot protein existence level 2. Involved in oxygen transport from the lung to the various peripheral tissues. From Pongo pygmaeus (Bornean orangutan).
   2612..2667    +  polyA_signal   β-globin poly(A) signal: rabbit β-globin polyadenylation signal (Gil and Proudfoot, 1987)
   3646..3666    +  protein_bind   attB4: mutant version of attB; core recombination site for the Gateway® BP reaction BP Clonase™
   3734..3945    +  promoter       EF-1α core promoter: core promoter for human elongation factor EF-1α
   3946..4884    +  intron         EF-1α intron A: intron upstream of the start codon of human EF-1α
   4911..4931    +  protein_bind   attB1: mutant version of attB; core recombination site for the Gateway® BP reaction BP Clonase™
   4951..5646    +  CDS            mKate2: mKate2 is a basic (constitutively fluorescent) red fluorescent protein published in 2009, derived from Entacmaea quadricolor. It is reported to be a rapidly-maturing monomer with moderate acid sensitivity.
   5666..5690    -  protein_bind   attB2: mutant version of attB; recombination site for the Gateway® BP reaction BP Clonase™
   5838..5912    +  CDS            HBB (fragment): HBB_PONPY - Experimental evidence at transcript level: Swiss-Prot protein existence level 2. Involved in oxygen transport from the lung to the various peripheral tissues. From Pongo pygmaeus (Bornean orangutan).
   5983..6038    +  polyA_signal   β-globin poly(A) signal: rabbit β-globin polyadenylation signal (Gil and Proudfoot, 1987)
   6422..6447    +  misc_feature   SA: splice acceptor site
   7119..7139    +  protein_bind   attB4: mutant version of attB; core recombination site for the Gateway® BP reaction BP Clonase™
   7207..7418    +  promoter       EF-1α core promoter: core promoter for human elongation factor EF-1α
   7419..8357    +  intron         EF-1α intron A: intron upstream of the start codon of human EF-1α
   8384..8404    +  protein_bind   attB1: mutant version of attB; core recombination site for the Gateway® BP reaction BP Clonase™
   8415..9131    +  CDS            EBFP2: EBFP2 is a basic (constitutively fluorescent) blue fluorescent protein published in 2007, derived from Aequorea victoria. It is reported to be a rapidly-maturing monomer with moderate acid sensitivity.
   9139..9163    -  protein_bind   attB2: mutant version of attB; recombination site for the Gateway® BP reaction BP Clonase™
   9167..9247    +  CDS            HBB (fragment): HBB_PONPY - Experimental evidence at transcript level: Swiss-Prot protein existence level 2. Involved in oxygen transport from the lung to the various peripheral tissues. From Pongo pygmaeus (Bornean orangutan).
   9318..9373    +  polyA_signal   β-globin poly(A) signal: rabbit β-globin polyadenylation signal (Gil and Proudfoot, 1987)
   9756..9778    -  protein_bind   lac operator (fragment): The lac repressor binds to the lac operator to inhibit transcription in E. coli. This inhibition can be relieved by adding lactose or isopropyl-β-D-thiogalactopyranoside (IPTG). lac repressor encoded by lacI
   9782..9812    -  promoter       lac promoter: promoter for the E. coli lac operon
   9827..9848    -  protein_bind   CAP binding site: CAP binding activates transcription in the presence of cAMP. E. coli catabolite activator protein
   9861..9900    -  CDS            lacI (fragment): lac repressor; lacI; The lac repressor binds to the lac operator to inhibit transcription in E. coli. This inhibition can be relieved by adding lactose or isopropyl-β-D-thiogalactopyranoside (IPTG).
  10073..10882   +  CDS            KanR: aminoglycoside phosphotransferase; aph(3')-Ia; confers resistance to kanamycin in bacteria or G418 (Geneticin®) in eukaryotes
