[The description below was written by a language model from this plasmid's Addgene catalogue record and pLannotate feature annotations shown in this document.]
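Description:
LSB-hsa-miR-421 is a mammalian expression plasmid from a synthetic-biology collection of fluorescent microRNA sensors, built on the Low Sensor Backbone (LSB). It replicates in E. coli from a high-copy ColE1/pUC-type origin and carries both an ampicillin (β-lactamase) and a kanamycin (aph(3')-Ia) resistance gene, with both drugs listed for selection. A puromycin N-acetyltransferase coding sequence followed by a rabbit β-globin poly(A) signal is also present for selection in mammalian cells. No promoter for it is annotated in the feature table.

The payload consists of two parallel transcription units of nearly identical design. Each has the human EF-1α core promoter with its intron A, a fluorescent protein coding sequence flanked by Gateway attB1/attB2 scars (with attB4 upstream of the promoter), and a β-globin 3' region with poly(A) signal. The first unit expresses the red protein mKate2, and according to the record the hsa-miR-421 target sequence lies in its 3' UTR. The target itself is not annotated, though there is an unannotated gap between attB2 and the β-globin segment. The second unit expresses the blue protein EBFP2 without a miRNA target and serves as an internal reference. In transfected cells, miR-421 activity represses mKate2 while leaving EBFP2 unaffected, so the mKate2-to-EBFP2 fluorescence ratio reports miRNA activity on a per-cell basis.

The depositor notes that the plasmid is inherently unstable because of the repeated poly(A) elements, and that the physical plasmid has short insertions flanking the puromycin coding region that do not affect selection. The catalogue's linked gene entry names MIR412 rather than miR-421, which appears to be a record inconsistency.
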