Addgene plasmid #103516: LSB-hsa-miR-421
Purpose: Used to sense miRNA activity using fluorescence based tools. hsa-miR-421 target in 3' UTR of of mKate. miRNA activity can be measured by the repression of mKate2 relative to EBFP2 fluorescent proteins . Plasmid is inherently unstable; please see Depositor Comments
Depositing lab: Ron Weiss. Depositing organization: Massachusetts Institute of Technology. Publication: A mixed antagonistic/synergistic miRNA repression model enables accurate predictions of multi-input miRNA sensor activity. Gam JJ, Babb J, Weiss R. Nat Commun. 2018 Jun 22;9(1):2430. doi: 10.1038/s41467-018-04575-0. PubMed 29934631.
Backbone
  Vector backbone: Low Sensor Backbone (LSB)
  Vector type: Mammalian Expression, Synthetic Biology
Growth in bacteria
  Bacterial resistance: Ampicillin and Kanamycin, 100 & 50 μg/mL
  Growth temperature: 30°C
  Growth strain: NEB Stable
  Copy number: High Copy
Gene/Insert
  Gene/Insert name: hsa-miR-421 target
  Species: H. sapiens (human)
  Entrez Gene: MIR412 (a.k.a. MIRN412, hsa-mir-412, mir-412)
  Promoter: EF-1a
  Cloning method: Gibson Cloning
Terms and licenses: Academic/Nonprofit Terms; Industry Terms: Not Available to Industry
Depositor comments: Please note that this plasmid is inherently unstable due to a repeating poly A element. We recommend performing a diagnostic digest on multiple colonies upon receipt. The depositors would like to note the presence of several discrepancies between the depositor sequence and physical plasmid sequence. In particular, the sequences upstream and downstream of the puromycin coding region have 10 bp insertions which do not affect the ability to perform puromycin selection. The sequences for those regions within the physical plasmids are as follows: Upstream of Puro: GAATTCGACCGCCTGTCTCAAGGTGCCACC; Downstream of Puro: GCTTTGAGACTACGCGTGAATTCACTCCTC.
How to cite: LSB-hsa-miR-421 was a gift from Ron Weiss (Addgene plasmid # 103516 ; http://n2t.net/addgene:103516 ; RRID:Addgene_103516)
