>Addgene plasmid #103516 | LSB-hsa-miR-421 | depositor partial sequence | sequence record 196080 | hsa-miR-421 target
GCGCCCAATTAATGTCTGTTGAT
