>Addgene plasmid #103516 | LSB-hsa-miR-421 | addgene partial sequence | sequence record 272164 | mKate2-F 5'-ACCCGCTAAGAACCTCAAGA-3'
TCAAGGAGGCCGACAAAGAGACATACGTCGAGCAGCACGAGGTGGCTGTGGCCAGATACTGCGACCTCCC
TAGCAAACTGGGGCACAAACTTAATTGAGAATTCTACCACCCAGCTTTCTTGTACAAAGTGGTACGTCTC
AAGACCAGAGGTCTCTGCTTAGGAAACGGCGCCCAATTAATGTCTGTTGATGCGCCCAATTAATGTCTGT
TGATGCGCCCAATTAATGTCTGTTGATGCGCCCAATTAATGTCTGTTGATCAACCAGAAGAGACCTGTGC
TTCACTCCTCAGGTGCAGGCTGCCTATCAGAAGGTGGTGGCTGGTGTGGCCAATGCCCTGGCTCACAAAT
ACCACTGAGATCTTTTTCCCTCTGCCAAAAATTATGGGGACATCATGAAGCCCCTTGAGCATCTGACTTC
TGGCTAATAAAGGAAATTTATTTTCATTGCAATAGTGTGTTGGAATTTTTTGTGTCTCTCACTCGGAAGG
ACATATGGGAGGGCAAATCATTTAAAACATCAGAATGAGTATTTGGTTTAGAGTTTGGCAACATATGCCC
ATATGCTGGCTGCCATGAACAAAGGTTGGCTATAAAGAGGTCATCAGTATATGAAACAGCCCCCTGCTGT
CCATTCCTTATTCCATAGAAAAGCCTTGACTTGAGGTTAGATTTTTTTT
